Addgene plasmid #193223: Lenti-sgNotch1#1/Cre
Purpose: Lentiviral vector expressing Cre recombinase (driven by mPGK promoter) and an sgRNA against the mouse Notch1 gene
Depositing lab: Julien Sage. Depositing organization: Stanford University. Publication: A multiplexed in vivo approach to identify driver genes in small cell lung cancer. Lee MC, Cai H, Murray CW, Li C, Shue YT, Andrejka L, He AL, Holzem AME, Drainas AP, Ko JH, Coles GL, Kong C, Zhu S, Zhu C, Wang J, van de Rijn M, Petrov DA, Winslow MM, Sage J. Cell Rep. 2023 Jan 13;42(1):111990. doi: 10.1016/j.celrep.2023.111990. PubMed 36640300.
Backbone
  Vector backbone: pLL3.3
  Vector type: Mammalian Expression, Lentiviral, CRISPR
Growth in bacteria
  Bacterial resistance: Ampicillin, 100 μg/mL
  Growth temperature: 37°C
  Growth strain: NEB Stable
  Copy number: High Copy
Gene/Insert
  Gene/Insert name: sgNotch1#1
  gRNA/shRNA sequence: TAGCTGCCCGTGAAGCCAGG
  Species: M. musculus (mouse)
  Insert size (bp): 20
  Entrez Gene: Notch1 (a.k.a. 9930111A19Rik, Mis6, N1, Tan1, lin-12)
  Promoter: U6
  Cloning method: Restriction Enzyme; 5′ cloning site Unknown (unknown if destroyed); 3′ cloning site Unknown (unknown if destroyed)
Terms and licenses: Academic/Nonprofit Terms; Industry Terms: Not Available to Industry
Depositor comments: Please visit https://www.biorxiv.org/content/10.1101/2022.03.28.485708v1 for bioRxiv preprint.
How to cite: Lenti-sgNotch1#1/Cre was a gift from Julien Sage (Addgene plasmid # 193223 ; http://n2t.net/addgene:193223 ; RRID:Addgene_193223)
