[The description below was written by a language model from this plasmid's Addgene catalogue record and pLannotate feature annotations shown in this document.]
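Description:
Lenti-sgNotch1#1/Cre is a 7,770-nt HIV-1-based lentiviral transfer plasmid built on the pLL3.3 backbone that delivers both a CRISPR guide RNA and Cre recombinase from a single provirus. In bacteria it is maintained through a high-copy ColE1/pUC-type origin and selected with ampicillin via the β-lactamase gene. For virus production, a CMV enhancer/promoter placed upstream of a truncated 5' LTR drives transcription of the viral genome, a chimeric arrangement generally used to make genomic RNA synthesis Tat-independent. The packaged region carries the Ψ packaging signal with an adjoining gag fragment, the Rev response element for nuclear export of unspliced RNA, the cPPT/CTS element that aids nuclear import, a WPRE to enhance transcript stability and expression, and a downstream truncated LTR preceded by residual nef sequence.

The payload consists of two independent expression units. A human U6 RNA polymerase III promoter drives a 20-nt spacer targeting mouse Notch1, fused to the Streptococcus pyogenes guide scaffold (annotated as a tracrRNA fragment). Immediately downstream, the mouse PGK promoter drives Cre recombinase. No Cas9 is encoded, so editing depends on Cas9 supplied by the recipient cells or animal. In such settings Cre can recombine loxP-flanked alleles, for example deleting floxed tumour suppressors or activating a lox-stop-lox Cas9 allele, while the sgRNA directs Notch1 disruption in the same transduced cells. The associated publication describes a multiplexed in vivo approach to identifying driver genes in small cell lung cancer, consistent with use of this vector for somatic Notch1 inactivation in mouse tumour models.
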