Features (pLannotate 1.2.2; 21 found; start..end, strand, type, name):
      1..380     +  enhancer       CMV enhancer: human cytomegalovirus immediate early enhancer
    381..580     +  promoter       CMV promoter: human cytomegalovirus (CMV) immediate early promoter
    598..778     +  LTR            5' LTR (truncated): truncated 5' long terminal repeat (LTR) from HIV-1
    825..950     +  misc_feature   HIV-1 Ψ: packaging signal of human immunodeficiency virus type 1
    934..1272    +  CDS            HIV-1 gag (fragment): gag protein from human immunodeficiency virus 1; gag
   1447..1680    +  misc_feature   RRE: The Rev response element (RRE) of HIV-1 allows for Rev-dependent mRNA export from the nucleus to the cytoplasm.
   2057..2157    +  CDS            Rev (fragment): human immunodeficiency virus 1 (HIV-1) Rev protein; rev; enhances nuclear export of unspliced and incompletely spliced viral mRNAs
   2207..2324    +  misc_feature   cPPT/CTS: central polypurine tract and central termination sequence of HIV-1
   2406..2646    +  promoter       U6 promoter: RNA polymerase III promoter for human U6 snRNA
   2694..2761    +  misc_RNA       tracrRNA (fragment): trans-activating CRISPR RNA for the Streptococcus pyogenes CRISPR/Cas9 system
   2814..3306    +  promoter       PGK promoter: mouse phosphoglycerate kinase 1 promoter
   3336..4366    +  CDS            Cre (fragment): site-specific recombinase Cre is a site-specific recombinase from bacteriophage P1. Recombination occurs at loxP sequences.
   4399..4422    +  misc_feature   MCS (fragment): pBluescript multiple cloning site
   4422..5010    +  misc_feature   WPRE: woodchuck hepatitis virus posttranscriptional regulatory element
   5011..5030    +  misc_feature   MCS (fragment): pBluescript multiple cloning site
   5032..5532    +  CDS            nef (fragment): NEF_HV1LA - Experimental evidence at protein level: Swiss-Prot protein existence level 1. Extracellular Nef protein targets CD4(+) T-lymphocytes for apoptosis by interacting with CXCR4 surface receptors. From Human immunodeficiency virus type 1 group M subtype B (isolate Lai) (HIV-1).
   5539..5719    +  LTR            5' LTR (truncated): truncated 5' long terminal repeat (LTR) from HIV-1
   5781..6369    -  rep_origin     ori: high-copy-number ColE1/pMB1/pBR322/pUC origin of replication
   6540..7400    -  CDS            AmpR: β-lactamase; bla; confers resistance to ampicillin, carbenicillin, and related antibiotics
   7401..7505    -  promoter       AmpR promoter: bla
   7564..7616    -  misc_feature   bom (fragment): basis of mobility region from pBR322
>Addgene plasmid #193223 | Lenti-sgNotch1#1/Cre | addgene full sequence | sequence record 379501 | Addgene NGS Result
GACATTGATTATTGACTAGTTATTAATAGTAATCAATTACGGGGTCATTAGTTCATAGCCCATATATGGA
GTTCCGCGTTACATAACTTACGGTAAATGGCCCGCCTGGCTGACCGCCCAACGACCCCCGCCCATTGACG
TCAATAATGACGTATGTTCCCATAGTAACGCCAATAGGGACTTTCCATTGACGTCAATGGGTGGAGTATT
TACGGTAAACTGCCCACTTGGCAGTACATCAAGTGTATCATATGCCAAGTACGCCCCCTATTGACGTCAA
TGACGGTAAATGGCCCGCCTGGCATTATGCCCAGTACATGACCTTATGGGACTTTCCTACTTGGCAGTAC
ATCTACGTATTAGTCATCGCTATTACCATGGTGATGCGGTTTTGGCAGTACATCAATGGGCGTGGATAGC
GGTTTGACTCACGGGGATTTCCAAGTCTCCACCCCATTGACGTCAATGGGAGTTTGTTTTGGCACCAAAA
TCAACGGGACTTTCCAAAATGTCGTAACAACTCCGCCCCATTGACGCAAATGGGCGGTAGGCGTGTACGG
TGGGAGGTCTATATAAGCAGCGCGTTTTGCCTGTACTGGGTCTCTCTGGTTAGACCAGATCTGAGCCTGG
GAGCTCTCTGGCTAACTAGGGAACCCACTGCTTAAGCCTCAATAAAGCTTGCCTTGAGTGCTTCAAGTAG
TGTGTGCCCGTCTGTTGTGTGACTCTGGTAACTAGAGATCCCTCAGACCCTTTTAGTCAGTGTGGAAAAT
CTCTAGCAGTGGCGCCCGAACAGGGACTTGAAAGCGAAAGGGAAACCAGAGGAGCTCTCTCGACGCAGGA
CTCGGCTTGCTGAAGCGCGCACGGCAAGAGGCGAGGGGCGGCGACTGGTGAGTACGCCAAAAATTTTGAC
TAGCGGAGGCTAGAAGGAGAGAGATGGGTGCGAGAGCGTCAGTATTAAGCGGGGGAGAATTAGATCGCGA
TGGGAAAAAATTCGGTTAAGGCCAGGGGGAAAGAAAAAATATAAATTAAAACATATAGTATGGGCAAGCA
GGGAGCTAGAACGATTCGCAGTTAATCCTGGCCTGTTAGAAACATCAGAAGGCTGTAGACAAATACTGGG
ACAGCTACAACCATCCCTTCAGACAGGATCAGAAGAACTTAGATCATTATATAATACAGTAGCAACCCTC
TATTGTGTGCATCAAAGGATAGAGATAAAAGACACCAAGGAAGCTTTAGACAAGATAGAGGAAGAGCAAA
ACAAAAGTAAGACCACCGCACAGCAAGCGGCCGGCCGCTGATCTTCAGACCTGGAGGAGGAGATATGAGG
GACAATTGGAGAAGTGAATTATATAAATATAAAGTAGTAAAAATTGAACCATTAGGAGTAGCACCCACCA
AGGCAAAGAGAAGAGTGGTGCAGAGAGAAAAAAGAGCAGTGGGAATAGGAGCTTTGTTCCTTGGGTTCTT
GGGAGCAGCAGGAAGCACTATGGGCGCAGCGTCAATGACGCTGACGGTACAGGCCAGACAATTATTGTCT
GGTATAGTGCAGCAGCAGAACAATTTGCTGAGGGCTATTGAGGCGCAACAGCATCTGTTGCAACTCACAG
TCTGGGGCATCAAGCAGCTCCAGGCAAGAATCCTGGCTGTGGAAAGATACCTAAAGGATCAACAGCTCCT
GGGGATTTGGGGTTGCTCTGGAAAACTCATTTGCACCACTGCTGTGCCTTGGAATGCTAGTTGGAGTAAT
AAATCTCTGGAACAGATTTGGAATCACACGACCTGGATGGAGTGGGACAGAGAAATTAACAATTACACAA
GCTTAATACACTCCTTAATTGAAGAATCGCAAAACCAGCAAGAAAAGAATGAACAAGAATTATTGGAATT
AGATAAATGGGCAAGTTTGTGGAATTGGTTTAACATAACAAATTGGCTGTGGTATATAAAATTATTCATA
ATGATAGTAGGAGGCTTGGTAGGTTTAAGAATAGTTTTTGCTGTACTTTCTATAGTGAATAGAGTTAGGC
AGGGATATTCACCATTATCGTTTCAGACCCACCTCCCAACCCCGAGGGGACCCGACAGGCCCGAAGGAAT
AGAAGAAGAAGGTGGAGAGAGAGACAGAGACAGATCCATTCGATTAGTGAACGGATCGGCACTGCGTGCG
CCAATTCTGCAGACAAATGGCAGTATTCATCCACAATTTTAAAAGAAAAGGGGGGATTGGGGGGTACAGT
GCAGGGGAAAGAATAGTAGACATAATAGCAACAGACATACAAACTAAAGAATTACAAAAACAAATTACAA
AAATTCAAAATTTTCGGGTTTATTACAGGGACAGCAGAGATCCAGTTTGGTTAGTACCGGGCCCGCTCTA
GCCCTGCAGGAACTGTTTAAACTGTGAGGGCCTATTTCCCATGATTCCTTCATATTTGCATATACGATAC
AAGGCTGTTAGAGAGATAATTGGAATTAATTTGACTGTAAACACAAAGATATTAGTACAAAATACGTGAC
GTAGAAAGTAATAATTTCTTGGGTAGTTTGCAGTTTTAAAATTATGTTTTAAAATGGACTATCATATGCT
TACCGTAACTTGAAAGTATTTCGATTTCTTGGCTTTATATATCTTGTGGAAAGGACCAAACACCGTAGCT
GCCCGTGAAGCCAGGGTTTAAGAGCTATGCTGGAAACAGCATAGCAAGTTTAAATAAGGCTAGTCCGTTA
TCAACTTGAAAAAGTGGCACCGAGTCGGTGCTTTTTTGTTTGGCGCGCCTATGGCTTAATTAACATGGCG
GCCGCATTCTACCGGGTAGGGGAGGCGCTTTTCCCAAGGCAGTCTGGAGCATGCGCTTTAGCAGCCCCGC
TGGGCACTTGGCGCTACACAAGTGGCCTCTGGCCTCGCACACATTCCACATCCACCGGTAGGCGCCAACC
GGCTCCGTTCTTTGGTGGCCCCTTCGCGCCACCTTCTACTCCTCCCCTAGTCAGGAAGTTCCCCCCCGCC
CCGCAGCTCGCGTCGTGCAGGACGTGACAAATGGAAGTAGCACGTCTCACTAGTCTCGTGCAGATGGACA
GCACCGCTGAGCAATGGAAGCGGGTAGGCCTTTGGGGCAGCGGCCAATAGCAGCTTTGCTCCTTCGCTTT
CTGGGCTCAGAGGCTGGGAAGGGGTGGGTCCGGGGGCGGGCTCAGGGGCGGGCTCAGGGGCGGGGCGGGC
GCCCGAAGGTCCTCCGGAGGCCCGGCATTCTGCACGCTTCAAAAGCGCACGTCTGCCGCGCTGTTCTCCT
CTTCCTCATCTCCGGGACCCGGGATGCCCAAGAAGAAGAGGAAGGTGTCCAATTTACTGACCGTACACCA
AAATTTGCCTGCATTACCGGTCGATGCAACGAGTGATGAGGTTCGCAAGAACCTGATGGACATGTTCAGG
GATCGCCAGGCGTTTTCTGAGCATACCTGGAAAATGCTTCTGTCCGTTTGCCGGTCGTGGGCGGCATGGT
GCAAGTTGAATAACCGGAAATGGTTTCCCGCAGAACCTGAAGATGTTCGCGATTATCTTCTATATCTTCA
GGCGCGCGGTCTGGCAGTAAAAACTATCCAGCAACATTTGGGCCAGCTAAACATGCTTCATCGTCGGTCC
GGGCTGCCACGACCAAGTGACAGCAATGCTGTTTCACTGGTTATGCGGCGGATCCGAAAAGAAAACGTTG
ATGCCGGTGAACGTGCAAAACAGGCTCTAGCGTTCGAACGCACTGATTTCGACCAGGTTCGTTCACTCAT
GGAAAATAGCGATCGCTGCCAGGATATACGTAATCTGGCATTTCTGGGGATTGCTTATAACACCCTGTTA
CGTATAGCCGAAATTGCCAGGATCAGGGTTAAAGATATCTCACGTACTGACGGTGGGAGAATGTTAATCC
ATATTGGCAGAACGAAAACGCTGGTTAGCACCGCAGGTGTAGAGAAGGCACTTAGCCTGGGGGTAACTAA
ACTGGTCGAGCGATGGATTTCCGTCTCTGGTGTAGCTGATGATCCGAATAACTACCTGTTTTGCCGGGTC
AGAAAAAATGGTGTTGCCGCGCCATCTGCCACCAGCCAGCTATCAACTCGCGCCCTGGAAGGGATTTTTG
AAGCAACTCATCGATTGATTTACGGCGCTAAGGATGACTCTGGTCAGAGATACCTGGCCTGGTCTGGACA
CAGTGCCCGTGTCGGAGCCGCGCGAGATATGGCCCGCGCTGGAGTTTCAATACCGGAGATCATGCAAGCT
GGTGGCTGGACCAATGTAAATATTGTCATGAACTATATCCGTAACCTGGATAGTGAAACAGGGGCAATGG
TGCGCCTGCTGGAAGATGGCGATTAGCCATGTTTAAGGGTTCCGGTTCCACTAGGTACAATTCGATATCA
AGCTTATCGATAATCAACCTCTGGATTACAAAATTTGTGAAAGATTGACTGGTATTCTTAACTATGTTGC
TCCTTTTACGCTATGTGGATACGCTGCTTTAATGCCTTTGTATCATGCTATTGCTTCCCGTATGGCTTTC
ATTTTCTCCTCCTTGTATAAATCCTGGTTGCTGTCTCTTTATGAGGAGTTGTGGCCCGTTGTCAGGCAAC
GTGGCGTGGTGTGCACTGTGTTTGCTGACGCAACCCCCACTGGTTGGGGCATTGCCACCACCTGTCAGCT
CCTTTCCGGGACTTTCGCTTTCCCCCTCCCTATTGCCACGGCGGAACTCATCGCCGCCTGCCTTGCCCGC
TGCTGGACAGGGGCTCGGCTGTTGGGCACTGACAATTCCGTGGTGTTGTCGGGGAAATCATCGTCCTTTC
CTTGGCTGCTCGCCTGTGTTGCCACCTGGATTCTGCGCGGGACGTCCTTCTGCTACGTCCCTTCGGCCCT
CAATCCAGCGGACCTTCCTTCCCGCGGCCTGCTGCCGGCTCTGCGGCCTCTTCCGCGTCTTCGCCTTCGC
CCTCAGACGAGTCGGATCTCCCTTTGGGCCGCCTCCCCGCATCGATACCGTCGACCTCGATCGAGACCTA
GAAAAACATGGAGCAATCACAAGTAGCAATACAGCAGCTACCAATGCTGATTGTGCCTGGCTAGAAGCAC
AAGAGGAGGAGGAGGTGGGTTTTCCAGTCACACCTCAGGTACCTTTAAGACCAATGACTTACAAGGCAGC
TGTAGATCTTAGCCACTTTTTAAAAGAAAAGGGGGGACTGGAAGGGCTAATTCACTCCCAACGAAGACAA
GATATCCTTGATCTGTGGATCTACCACACACAAGGCTACTTCCCTGATTGGCAGAACTACACACCAGGGC
CAGGGATCAGATATCCACTGACCTTTGGATGGTGCTACAAGCTAGTACCAGTTGAGCAAGAGAAGGTAGA
AGAAGCCAATGAAGGAGAGAACACCCGCTTGTTACACCCTGTGAGCCTGCATGGGATGGATGACCCGGAG
AGAGAAGTATTAGAGTGGAGGTTTGACAGCCGCCTAGCATTTCATCACATGGCCCGAGAGCTGCATCCGG
ACTGTACTGGGTCTCTCTGGTTAGACCAGATCTGAGCCTGGGAGCTCTCTGGCTAACTAGGGAACCCACT
GCTTAAGCCTCAATAAAGCTTGCCTTGAGTGCTTCAAGTAGTGTGTGCCCGTCTGTTGTGTGACTCTGGT
AACTAGAGATCCCTCAGACCCTTTTAGTCAGTGTGGAAAATCTCTAGCAGCATGTGAGCAAAAGGCCAGC
AAAAGGCCAGGAACCGTAAAAAGGCCGCGTTGCTGGCGTTTTTCCATAGGCTCCGCCCCCCTGACGAGCA
TCACAAAAATCGACGCTCAAGTCAGAGGTGGCGAAACCCGACAGGACTATAAAGATACCAGGCGTTTCCC
CCTGGAAGCTCCCTCGTGCGCTCTCCTGTTCCGACCCTGCCGCTTACCGGATACCTGTCCGCCTTTCTCC
CTTCGGGAAGCGTGGCGCTTTCTCATAGCTCACGCTGTAGGTATCTCAGTTCGGTGTAGGTCGTTCGCTC
CAAGCTGGGCTGTGTGCACGAACCCCCCGTTCAGCCCGACCGCTGCGCCTTATCCGGTAACTATCGTCTT
GAGTCCAACCCGGTAAGACACGACTTATCGCCACTGGCAGCAGCCACTGGTAACAGGATTAGCAGAGCGA
GGTATGTAGGCGGTGCTACAGAGTTCTTGAAGTGGTGGCCTAACTACGGCTACACTAGAAGAACAGTATT
TGGTATCTGCGCTCTGCTGAAGCCAGTTACCTTCGGAAAAAGAGTTGGTAGCTCTTGATCCGGCAAACAA
ACCACCGCTGGTAGCGGTGGTTTTTTTGTTTGCAAGCAGCAGATTACGCGCAGAAAAAAAGGATCTCAAG
AAGATCCTTTGATCTTTTCTACGGGGTCTGACGCTCAGTGGAACGAAAACTCACGTTAAGGGATTTTGGT
CATGAGATTATCAAAAAGGATCTTCACCTAGATCCTTTTAAATTAAAAATGAAGTTTTAAATCAATCTAA
AGTATATATGAGTAAACTTGGTCTGACAGTTACCAATGCTTAATCAGTGAGGCACCTATCTCAGCGATCT
GTCTATTTCGTTCATCCATAGTTGCCTGACTCCCCGTCGTGTAGATAACTACGATACGGGAGGGCTTACC
ATCTGGCCCCAGTGCTGCAATGATACCGCGAGACCCACGCTCACCGGCTCCAGATTTATCAGCAATAAAC
CAGCCAGCCGGAAGGGCCGAGCGCAGAAGTGGTCCTGCAACTTTATCCGCCTCCATCCAGTCTATTAATT
GTTGCCGGGAAGCTAGAGTAAGTAGTTCGCCAGTTAATAGTTTGCGCAACGTTGTTGCCATTGCTACAGG
CATCGTGGTGTCACGCTCGTCGTTTGGTATGGCTTCATTCAGCTCCGGTTCCCAACGATCAAGGCGAGTT
ACATGATCCCCCATGTTGTGCAAAAAAGCGGTTAGCTCCTTCGGTCCTCCGATCGTTGTCAGAAGTAAGT
TGGCCGCAGTGTTATCACTCATGGTTATGGCAGCACTGCATAATTCTCTTACTGTCATGCCATCCGTAAG
ATGCTTTTCTGTGACTGGTGAGTACTCAACCAAGTCATTCTGAGAATAGTGTATGCGGCGACCGAGTTGC
TCTTGCCCGGCGTCAATACGGGATAATACCGCGCCACATAGCAGAACTTTAAAAGTGCTCATCATTGGAA
AACGTTCTTCGGGGCGAAAACTCTCAAGGATCTTACCGCTGTTGAGATCCAGTTCGATGTAACCCACTCG
TGCACCCAACTGATCTTCAGCATCTTTTACTTTCACCAGCGTTTCTGGGTGAGCAAAAACAGGAAGGCAA
AATGCCGCAAAAAAGGGAATAAGGGCGACACGGAAATGTTGAATACTCATACTCTTCCTTTTTCAATATT
ATTGAAGCATTTATCAGGGTTATTGTCTCATGAGCGGATACATATTTGAATGTATTTAGAAAAATAAACA
AATAGGGGTTCCGCGCACATTTCCCCGAAAAGTGCCACCTGACGTCGACGGATCGGGAGATCTCCCGATC
CCCTATGGTGCACTCTCAGTACAATCTGCTCTGATGCCGCATAGTTAAGCCAGTATCTGCTCCCTGCTTG
TGTGTTGGAGGTCGCTGAGTAGTGCGCGAGCAAAATTTAAGCTACAACAAGGCAAGGCTTGACCGACAAT
TGCATGAAGAATCTGCTTAGGGTTAGGCGTTTTGCGCTGCTTCGCGATGTACGGGCCAGATATACGCGTT
